Addgene plasmid #211646: pCF287_EFS-TiCas9-P2A-Puro
Purpose: EFS-TiCas9-P2A-Puro. Tamoxifen-inducible SpyCas9.
Depositing lab: Christof Fellmann. Depositing organization: J. David Gladstone Institutes. Publication: Targeting the non-coding genome and temozolomide signature enables CRISPR-mediated glioma oncolysis. Tan IL, Perez AR, Lew RJ, Sun X, Baldwin A, Zhu YK, Shah MM, Berger MS, Doudna JA, Fellmann C. Cell Rep. 2023 Nov 28;42(11):113339. doi: 10.1016/j.celrep.2023.113339. Epub 2023 Nov 2. PubMed 37917583.
Backbone
  Vector backbone: pCF287
  Vector type: Mammalian Expression, Lentiviral, CRISPR
  Selectable markers: Puromycin
Growth in bacteria
  Bacterial resistance: Ampicillin, 100 μg/mL
  Growth temperature: 37°C
  Growth strain: NEB Stable
  Copy number: Unknown
Gene/Insert
  Gene/Insert name: Tamoxifen-inducible SpyCas9
Terms and licenses: Academic/Nonprofit Terms; Industry Terms: Not Available to Industry
How to cite: pCF287_EFS-TiCas9-P2A-Puro was a gift from Christof Fellmann (Addgene plasmid # 211646 ; http://n2t.net/addgene:211646 ; RRID:Addgene_211646)
