[The description below was written by a language model from this plasmid's Addgene catalogue record and pLannotate feature annotations shown in this document.]
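Description:
pCF287_EFS-TiCas9-P2A-Puro is a lentiviral CRISPR vector of about 12.2 kb for expressing a tamoxifen-inducible Streptococcus pyogenes Cas9 in mammalian cells. It is propagated in E. coli through a high-copy ColE1/pUC-type origin and an ampicillin resistance gene. The viral portion has a third-generation, self-inactivating layout. A CMV enhancer/promoter is fused to a truncated HIV-1 5' LTR and drives genomic RNA production in packaging cells. It is followed by the Ψ packaging signal with a gag fragment, the Rev response element for Rev-dependent nuclear export, and the cPPT/CTS. The cassette ends in a ΔU3 3' LTR, which inactivates LTR promoter activity after integration, and a bGH polyadenylation signal lies downstream.

The payload is driven by the EF-1α core promoter (EFS), a compact constitutive promoter. The annotated Cas9 coding sequence is interrupted by a fragment of the estrogen receptor alpha ligand-binding domain, which sits between two stretches annotated as the N-terminal portion of Cas9. This suggests the domain is inserted within the protein rather than fused to an end, which would be expected to make nuclease activity dependent on tamoxifen-type ligands. The record does not give the exact insertion site or any mutations in the receptor domain. According to the construct name, a P2A self-cleaving peptide links Cas9 to puromycin N-acetyltransferase, so transduced cells can be selected with puromycin from the same transcript. A WPRE follows to enhance expression. No guide RNA cassette is annotated, so guides would presumably need to be supplied separately. The associated work concerns CRISPR-mediated killing of glioma cells, consistent with use for generating stable cell lines with drug-controlled Cas9 activity.
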