Features (pLannotate 1.2.2; 25 found; start..end, strand, type, name):
     31..83      -  misc_feature   bom (fragment): basis of mobility region from pBR322
    232..611     +  enhancer       CMV enhancer: human cytomegalovirus immediate early enhancer
    612..811     +  promoter       CMV promoter: human cytomegalovirus (CMV) immediate early promoter
    829..1009    +  LTR            5' LTR (truncated): truncated 5' long terminal repeat (LTR) from HIV-1
   1056..1181    +  misc_feature   HIV-1 Ψ: packaging signal of human immunodeficiency virus type 1
   1165..1528    +  CDS            HIV-1 gag (fragment): gag protein from human immunodeficiency virus 1; gag
   1674..1907    +  misc_feature   RRE: The Rev response element (RRE) of HIV-1 allows for Rev-dependent mRNA export from the nucleus to the cytoplasm.
   2284..2384    +  CDS            Rev (fragment): human immunodeficiency virus 1 (HIV-1) Rev protein; rev; enhances nuclear export of unspliced and incompletely spliced viral mRNAs
   2434..2551    +  misc_feature   cPPT/CTS: central polypurine tract and central termination sequence of HIV-1
   3194..3212    +  CDS            small t antigen (fragment): SV40 (simian virus 40) small t antigen
   3238..3449    +  promoter       EF-1α core promoter: core promoter for human elongation factor EF-1α
   3477..4167    +  CDS            Cas9(N) (fragment): N-terminal portion of Streptococcus pyogenes Cas9 (Zetsche et al., 2015)
   4179..4924    +  CDS            ER-LBD (fragment): estrogen nuclear receptor alpha ligand-binding domain; ESR1
   4938..5966    +  CDS            Cas9(N) (fragment): N-terminal portion of Streptococcus pyogenes Cas9 (Zetsche et al., 2015)
   5853..8351    +  CDS            Cas9(C): C-terminal portion of Streptococcus pyogenes Cas9 (Zetsche et al., 2015)
   8417..9014    +  CDS            PuroR (fragment): puromycin N-acetyltransferase; pac from Streptomyces; confers resistance to puromycin
   9030..9618    +  misc_feature   WPRE: woodchuck hepatitis virus posttranscriptional regulatory element
   9669..9688    +  misc_feature   cPPT/CTS (fragment): central polypurine tract and central termination sequence of HIV-1
   9690..9923    +  LTR            3' LTR (ΔU3): self-inactivating 3' long terminal repeat (LTR) from HIV-1
   9955..10179   +  polyA_signal   bGH poly(A) signal: bovine growth hormone polyadenylation signal
  10183..10202   +  promoter       SV40 promoter (fragment): SV40 enhancer and early promoter
  10223..10273   -  CDS            lacI (fragment): lac repressor; lacI; The lac repressor binds to the lac operator to inhibit transcription in E. coli. This inhibition can be relieved by adding lactose or isopropyl-β-D-thiogalactopyranoside (IPTG).
  10456..11044   -  rep_origin     ori: high-copy-number ColE1/pMB1/pBR322/pUC origin of replication
  11215..12075   -  CDS            AmpR: β-lactamase; bla; confers resistance to ampicillin, carbenicillin, and related antibiotics
  12076..12180   -  promoter       AmpR promoter: bla
>Addgene plasmid #211646 | pCF287_EFS-TiCas9-P2A-Puro | addgene full sequence | sequence record 421527 | Addgene NGS Result
GTCGACGGATCGGGAGATCTCCCGATCCCCTATGGTGCACTCTCAGTACAATCTGCTCTGATGCCGCATA
GTTAAGCCAGTATCTGCTCCCTGCTTGTGTGTTGGAGGTCGCTGAGTAGTGCGCGAGCAAAATTTAAGCT
ACAACAAGGCAAGGCTTGACCGACAATTGCATGAAGAATCTGCTTAGGGTTAGGCGTTTTGCGCTGCTTC
GCGATGTACGGGCCAGATATTGACATTGATTATTGACTAGTTATTAATAGTAATCAATTACGGGGTCATT
AGTTCATAGCCCATATATGGAGTTCCGCGTTACATAACTTACGGTAAATGGCCCGCCTGGCTGACCGCCC
AACGACCCCCGCCCATTGACGTCAATAATGACGTATGTTCCCATAGTAACGCCAATAGGGACTTTCCATT
GACGTCAATGGGTGGAGTATTTACGGTAAACTGCCCACTTGGCAGTACATCAAGTGTATCATATGCCAAG
TACGCCCCCTATTGACGTCAATGACGGTAAATGGCCCGCCTGGCATTATGCCCAGTACATGACCTTATGG
GACTTTCCTACTTGGCAGTACATCTACGTATTAGTCATCGCTATTACCATGGTGATGCGGTTTTGGCAGT
ACATCAATGGGCGTGGATAGCGGTTTGACTCACGGGGATTTCCAAGTCTCCACCCCATTGACGTCAATGG
GAGTTTGTTTTGGCACCAAAATCAACGGGACTTTCCAAAATGTCGTAACAACTCCGCCCCATTGACGCAA
ATGGGCGGTAGGCGTGTACGGTGGGAGGTCTATATAAGCAGCGCGTTTTGCCTGTACTGGGTCTCTCTGG
TTAGACCAGATCTGAGCCTGGGAGCTCTCTGGCTAACTAGGGAACCCACTGCTTAAGCCTCAATAAAGCT
TGCCTTGAGTGCTTCAAGTAGTGTGTGCCCGTCTGTTGTGTGACTCTGGTAACTAGAGATCCCTCAGACC
CTTTTAGTCAGTGTGGAAAATCTCTAGCAGTGGCGCCCGAACAGGGACTTGAAAGCGAAAGGGAAACCAG
AGGAGCTCTCTCGACGCAGGACTCGGCTTGCTGAAGCGCGCACGGCAAGAGGCGAGGGGCGGCGACTGGT
GAGTACGCCAAAAATTTTGACTAGCGGAGGCTAGAAGGAGAGAGATGGGTGCGAGAGCGTCAGTATTAAG
CGGGGGAGAATTAGATCGCGATGGGAAAAAATTCGGTTAAGGCCAGGGGGAAAGAAAAAATATAAATTAA
AACATATAGTATGGGCAAGCAGGGAGCTAGAACGATTCGCAGTTAATCCTGGCCTGTTAGAAACATCAGA
AGGCTGTAGACAAATACTGGGACAGCTACAACCATCCCTTCAGACAGGATCAGAAGAACTTAGATCATTA
TATAATACAGTAGCAACCCTCTATTGTGTGCATCAAAGGATAGAGATAAAAGACACCAAGGAAGCTTTAG
ACAAGATAGAGGAAGAGCAAAACAAAAGTAAGACCACCGCACAGCAAGCGGCCGCTGATCTTCAGACCTG
GAGGAGGAGATATGAGGGACAATTGGAGAAGTGAATTATATAAATATAAAGTAGTAAAAATTGAACCATT
AGGAGTAGCACCCACCAAGGCAAAGAGAAGAGTGGTGCAGAGAGAAAAAAGAGCAGTGGGAATAGGAGCT
TTGTTCCTTGGGTTCTTGGGAGCAGCAGGAAGCACTATGGGCGCAGCGTCAATGACGCTGACGGTACAGG
CCAGACAATTATTGTCTGGTATAGTGCAGCAGCAGAACAATTTGCTGAGGGCTATTGAGGCGCAACAGCA
TCTGTTGCAACTCACAGTCTGGGGCATCAAGCAGCTCCAGGCAAGAATCCTGGCTGTGGAAAGATACCTA
AAGGATCAACAGCTCCTGGGGATTTGGGGTTGCTCTGGAAAACTCATTTGCACCACTGCTGTGCCTTGGA
ATGCTAGTTGGAGTAATAAATCTCTGGAACAGATTTGGAATCACACGACCTGGATGGAGTGGGACAGAGA
AATTAACAATTACACAAGCTTAATACACTCCTTAATTGAAGAATCGCAAAACCAGCAAGAAAAGAATGAA
CAAGAATTATTGGAATTAGATAAATGGGCAAGTTTGTGGAATTGGTTTAACATAACAAATTGGCTGTGGT
ATATAAAATTATTCATAATGATAGTAGGAGGCTTGGTAGGTTTAAGAATAGTTTTTGCTGTACTTTCTAT
AGTGAATAGAGTTAGGCAGGGATATTCACCATTATCGTTTCAGACCCACCTCCCAACCCCGAGGGGACCC
GACAGGCCCGAAGGAATAGAAGAAGAAGGTGGAGAGAGAGACAGAGACAGATCCATTCGATTAGTGAACG
GATCGGCACTGCGTGCGCCAATTCTGCAGACAAATGGCAGTATTCATCCACAATTTTAAAAGAAAAGGGG
GGATTGGGGGGTACAGTGCAGGGGAAAGAATAGTAGACATAATAGCAACAGACATACAAACTAAAGAATT
ACAAAAACAAATTACAAAAATTCAAAATTTTCGGGTTTATTACAGGGACAGCAGAGATCCAGTTTGGTTA
ATTAAGGTACCGGGAGGTGGTCCCTGCAGTTACGCCAATGATAACCCCCGCCAGAAAAATCTTAGTAGCC
TTCCCTTTTTGTTTTCCGTGCCCCAACTCGGCGGATTGACTCGGCCCCTTCCGGAAACACCCGAATCAAC
TTCTAGTCAAATTATTGTTCACGCCGCAATGACCCACCCCTGGCCCGCGTCTGTGGAACTGACCCCTGGT
GTACAGGAGAGTTCGCTGCTGAAAGTGGTCCCAAAGGGGTACTAGTTTTTAAGCTCCCAACTCCCCCTCC
CCCAGCGTCTGGAGGATTCCACACCCTCGCACCGCAGGGGCGAGGAAGTGGGCGGAGTCCGGTTTTGGCG
CCAGCCGCTGAGGCTGCCAAGCAGAAAAGCCACCGCTGAGGAGACTCCGGTCACTGTCCTCGCCCCGCCT
CCCCCTTCCCTCCCCTTGGGGACCACCGGGCGCCACGCCGCGAACGGTAAGTGCCGCGGTCGTCGGCGCC
TCCGCCCTCCCCCTAGGGCCCCAATTCCCAGCGGGCGCGGCGCGCGGCCCCGCGCGCAGCTCCCGGCTCC
CTCCCCCTTCGGATGTGGCTTGAGCTGTAGGCGCGGAGGCTAGCTAGGTCTTGAAAGGAGTGGGAATTGG
CTCCGGTGCCCGTCAGTGGGCAGAGCGCACATCGCCCACAGTCCCCGAGAAGTTGGGGGGAGGGGTCGGC
AATTGATCCGGTGCCTAGAGAAGGTGGCGCGGGGTAAACTGGGAAAGTGATGTCGTGTACTGGCTCCGCC
TTTTTCCCGAGGGTGGGGGAGAACCGTATATAAGTGCAGTAGTCGCCGTGAACGTTCTTTTTCGCAACGG
GTTTGCCGCCAGAACACAGGACCGGTTCTAGAGCGCTGCCACCATGGACAAGAAGTACAGCATCGGCCTG
GACATCGGCACCAACTCTGTGGGCTGGGCCGTGATCACCGACGAGTACAAGGTGCCCAGCAAGAAATTCA
AGGTGCTGGGCAACACCGACCGGCACAGCATCAAGAAGAACCTGATCGGAGCCCTGCTGTTCGACAGCGG
CGAAACAGCCGAGGCCACCCGGCTGAAGAGAACCGCCAGAAGAAGATACACCAGACGGAAGAACCGGATC
TGCTATCTGCAAGAGATCTTCAGCAACGAGATGGCCAAGGTGGACGACAGCTTCTTCCACAGACTGGAAG
AGTCCTTCCTGGTGGAAGAGGATAAGAAGCACGAGCGGCACCCCATCTTCGGCAACATCGTGGACGAGGT
GGCCTACCACGAGAAGTACCCCACCATCTACCACCTGAGAAAGAAACTGGTGGACAGCACCGACAAGGCC
GACCTGCGGCTGATCTATCTGGCCCTGGCCCACATGATCAAGTTCCGGGGCCACTTCCTGATCGAGGGCG
ACCTGAACCCCGACAACAGCGACGTGGACAAGCTGTTCATCCAGCTGGTGCAGACCTACAACCAGCTGTT
CGAGGAAAACCCCATCAACGCCAGCGGCGTGGACGCCAAGGCCATCCTGTCTGCCAGACTGAGCAAGAGC
AGACGGCTGGAAAATCTGATCGCCCAGCTGCCCGGCGCATCTCCAGCAAACAGCCTGGCCTTGTCCCTGA
CCGCCGACCAGATGGTCAGTGCCTTGTTGGATGCTGAGCCCCCCATACTCTATTCCGAGTATGATCCTAC
CAGACCCTTCAGTGAGGCTTCGATGATGGGCTTACTGACCAACCTGGCAGACAGGGAGCTGGTTCACATG
ATCAACTGGGCGAAGAGGGTGCCAGGCTTTGTGGATTTGACCCTCCATGATCAGGCCCACCTTCTGGAAT
GTGCCTGGCTAGAGATCCTGATGATTGGACTCGTCTGGCGCAGCATGGAGCATCCAGTGAAGCTACTGTT
TGCTCCTAACTTGCTCTTGGACAGGAACCAGGGAAAATGTGTAGAGGGCATGGTGGAAATCTTCGACATG
CTGCTGGCTACATCATCTCGGTTCCGCATGATGAATCTGCAGGGAGAGGAGTTTGTGTGCCTCAAATCTA
TTATTTTGCTTAATTCTGGAGTGTACACATTTCTGTCCAGCACCCTGAAGTCTCTGGAAGAGAAGGACCA
TATCCACCGAGTCCTGGACAAGATCACAGACACTTTGATCCACCTGATGGCCAAGGCAGGACTGACCCTG
CAGCAGCAGCACCAGCGGCTGGCCCAGCTCCTCCTCATCCTCTCCCACATCAGGCACATGAGTAACAAAG
GCATGGAGCATCTGTACAGCATGAAGTGCAAGAACGTGGTGCCCCTCTATGACCTGCTGCTGGAGGCCGC
CGACGCCCACCGCCTACATGCGCCACCTGCATCTCCAGGCGAGAAGAAGAATGGCCTGTTCGGAAACCTG
ATTGCCCTGAGCCTGGGCCTGACCCCCAACTTCAAGAGCAACTTCGACCTGGCCGAGGATGCCAAACTGC
AGCTGAGCAAGGACACCTACGACGACGACCTGGACAACCTGCTGGCCCAGATCGGCGACCAGTACGCCGA
CCTGTTTCTGGCCGCCAAGAACCTGTCCGACGCCATCCTGCTGAGCGACATCCTGAGAGTGAACACCGAG
ATCACCAAGGCCCCCCTGAGCGCCTCTATGATCAAGAGATACGACGAGCACCACCAGGACCTGACCCTGC
TGAAAGCTCTCGTGCGGCAGCAGCTGCCTGAGAAGTACAAAGAGATTTTCTTCGACCAGAGCAAGAACGG
CTACGCCGGCTACATTGACGGCGGAGCCAGCCAGGAAGAGTTCTACAAGTTCATCAAGCCCATCCTGGAA
AAGATGGACGGCACCGAGGAACTGCTCGTGAAGCTGAACAGAGAGGACCTGCTGCGGAAGCAGCGGACCT
TCGACAACGGCAGCATCCCCCACCAGATCCACCTGGGAGAGCTGCACGCCATTCTGCGGCGGCAGGAAGA
TTTTTACCCATTCCTGAAGGACAACCGGGAAAAGATCGAGAAGATCCTGACCTTCCGCATCCCCTACTAC
GTGGGCCCTCTGGCCAGGGGAAACAGCAGATTCGCCTGGATGACCAGAAAGAGCGAGGAAACCATCACCC
CCTGGAACTTCGAGGAAGTGGTGGACAAGGGCGCTTCCGCCCAGAGCTTCATCGAGCGGATGACCAACTT
CGATAAGAACCTGCCCAACGAGAAGGTGCTGCCCAAGCACAGCCTGCTGTACGAGTACTTCACCGTGTAT
AACGAGCTGACCAAAGTGAAATACGTGACCGAGGGAATGAGAAAGCCCGCCTTCCTGAGCGGCGAGCAGA
AAAAGGCCATCGTGGACCTGCTGTTCAAGACCAACCGGAAAGTGACCGTGAAGCAGCTGAAAGAGGACTA
CTTCAAGAAAATCGAGTGCTTCGACTCCGTGGAAATCTCCGGCGTGGAAGATCGGTTCAACGCCTCCCTG
GGCACATACCACGATCTGCTGAAAATTATCAAGGACAAGGACTTCCTGGACAATGAGGAAAACGAGGACA
TTCTGGAAGATATCGTGCTGACCCTGACACTGTTTGAGGACAGAGAGATGATCGAGGAACGGCTGAAAAC
CTATGCCCACCTGTTCGACGACAAAGTGATGAAGCAGCTGAAGCGGCGGAGATACACCGGCTGGGGCAGG
CTGAGCCGGAAGCTGATCAACGGCATCCGGGACAAGCAGTCCGGCAAGACAATCCTGGATTTCCTGAAGT
CCGACGGCTTCGCCAACAGAAACTTCATGCAGCTGATCCACGACGACAGCCTGACCTTTAAAGAGGACAT
CCAGAAAGCCCAGGTGTCCGGCCAGGGCGATAGCCTGCACGAGCACATTGCCAATCTGGCCGGCAGCCCC
GCCATTAAGAAGGGCATCCTGCAGACAGTGAAGGTGGTGGACGAGCTCGTGAAAGTGATGGGCCGGCACA
AGCCCGAGAACATCGTGATCGAAATGGCCAGAGAGAACCAGACCACCCAGAAGGGACAGAAGAACAGCCG
CGAGAGAATGAAGCGGATCGAAGAGGGCATCAAAGAGCTGGGCAGCCAGATCCTGAAAGAACACCCCGTG
GAAAACACCCAGCTGCAGAACGAGAAGCTGTACCTGTACTACCTGCAGAATGGGCGGGATATGTACGTGG
ACCAGGAACTGGACATCAACCGGCTGTCCGACTACGATGTGGACCATATCGTGCCTCAGAGCTTTCTGAA
GGACGACTCCATCGACAACAAGGTGCTGACCAGAAGCGACAAGAACCGGGGCAAGAGCGACAACGTGCCC
TCCGAAGAGGTCGTGAAGAAGATGAAGAACTACTGGCGGCAGCTGCTGAACGCCAAGCTGATTACCCAGA
GAAAGTTCGACAATCTGACCAAGGCCGAGAGAGGCGGCCTGAGCGAACTGGATAAGGCCGGCTTCATCAA
GAGACAGCTGGTGGAAACCCGGCAGATCACAAAGCACGTGGCACAGATCCTGGACTCCCGGATGAACACT
AAGTACGACGAGAATGACAAGCTGATCCGGGAAGTGAAAGTGATCACCCTGAAGTCCAAGCTGGTGTCCG
ATTTCCGGAAGGATTTCCAGTTTTACAAAGTGCGCGAGATCAACAACTACCACCACGCCCACGACGCCTA
CCTGAACGCCGTCGTGGGAACCGCCCTGATCAAAAAGTACCCTAAGCTGGAAAGCGAGTTCGTGTACGGC
GACTACAAGGTGTACGACGTGCGGAAGATGATCGCCAAGAGCGAGCAGGAAATCGGCAAGGCTACCGCCA
AGTACTTCTTCTACAGCAACATCATGAACTTTTTCAAGACCGAGATTACCCTGGCCAACGGCGAGATCCG
GAAGCGGCCTCTGATCGAGACAAACGGCGAAACCGGGGAGATCGTGTGGGATAAGGGCCGGGATTTTGCC
ACCGTGCGGAAAGTGCTGAGCATGCCCCAAGTGAATATCGTGAAAAAGACCGAGGTGCAGACAGGCGGCT
TCAGCAAAGAGTCTATCCTGCCCAAGAGGAACAGCGATAAGCTGATCGCCAGAAAGAAGGACTGGGACCC
TAAGAAGTACGGCGGCTTCGACAGCCCCACCGTGGCCTATTCTGTGCTGGTGGTGGCCAAAGTGGAAAAG
GGCAAGTCCAAGAAACTGAAGAGTGTGAAAGAGCTGCTGGGGATCACCATCATGGAAAGAAGCAGCTTCG
AGAAGAATCCCATCGACTTTCTGGAAGCCAAGGGCTACAAAGAAGTGAAAAAGGACCTGATCATCAAGCT
GCCTAAGTACTCCCTGTTCGAGCTGGAAAACGGCCGGAAGAGAATGCTGGCCTCTGCCGGCGAACTGCAG
AAGGGAAACGAACTGGCCCTGCCCTCCAAATATGTGAACTTCCTGTACCTGGCCAGCCACTATGAGAAGC
TGAAGGGCTCCCCCGAGGATAATGAGCAGAAACAGCTGTTTGTGGAACAGCACAAGCACTACCTGGACGA
GATCATCGAGCAGATCAGCGAGTTCTCCAAGAGAGTGATCCTGGCCGACGCTAATCTGGACAAAGTGCTG
TCCGCCTACAACAAGCACCGGGATAAGCCCATCAGAGAGCAGGCCGAGAATATCATCCACCTGTTTACCC
TGACCAATCTGGGAGCCCCTGCCGCCTTCAAGTACTTTGACACCACCATCGACCGGAAGAGGTACACCAG
CACCAAAGAGGTGCTGGACGCCACCCTGATCCACCAGAGCATCACCGGCCTGTACGAGACACGGATCGAC
CTGTCTCAGCTGGGAGGCGACGGATCCGGCGCAACAAACTTCTCTCTGCTGAAACAAGCCGGAGATGTCG
AAGAGAATCCTGGACCGACCGAGTACAAGCCCACGGTGCGCCTCGCCACCCGCGACGACGTCCCCAGGGC
CGTACGCACCCTCGCCGCCGCGTTCGCCGACTACCCCGCCACGCGCCACACCGTCGATCCGGACCGCCAC
ATCGAGCGGGTCACCGAGCTGCAAGAACTCTTCCTCACGCGCGTCGGGCTCGACATCGGCAAGGTGTGGG
TCGCGGACGACGGCGCCGCGGTGGCGGTCTGGACCACGCCGGAGAGCGTCGAAGCGGGGGCGGTGTTCGC
CGAGATCGGCCCGCGCATGGCCGAGTTGAGCGGTTCCCGGCTGGCCGCGCAGCAACAGATGGAAGGCCTC
CTGGCGCCGCACCGGCCCAAGGAGCCCGCGTGGTTCCTGGCCACCGTCGGAGTCTCGCCCGACCACCAGG
GCAAGGGTCTGGGCAGCGCCGTCGTGCTCCCCGGAGTGGAGGCGGCCGAGCGCGCCGGGGTGCCCGCCTT
CCTGGAGACCTCCGCGCCCCGCAACCTCCCCTTCTACGAGCGGCTCGGCTTCACCGTCACCGCCGACGTC
GAGGTGCCCGAAGGACCGCGCACCTGGTGCATGACCCGCAAGCCCGGTGCCTGAACGCGTTAAGTCGACA
ATCAACCTCTGGATTACAAAATTTGTGAAAGATTGACTGGTATTCTTAACTATGTTGCTCCTTTTACGCT
ATGTGGATACGCTGCTTTAATGCCTTTGTATCATGCTATTGCTTCCCGTATGGCTTTCATTTTCTCCTCC
TTGTATAAATCCTGGTTGCTGTCTCTTTATGAGGAGTTGTGGCCCGTTGTCAGGCAACGTGGCGTGGTGT
GCACTGTGTTTGCTGACGCAACCCCCACTGGTTGGGGCATTGCCACCACCTGTCAGCTCCTTTCCGGGAC
TTTCGCTTTCCCCCTCCCTATTGCCACGGCGGAACTCATCGCCGCCTGCCTTGCCCGCTGCTGGACAGGG
GCTCGGCTGTTGGGCACTGACAATTCCGTGGTGTTGTCGGGGAAATCATCGTCCTTTCCTTGGCTGCTCG
CCTGTGTTGCCACCTGGATTCTGCGCGGGACGTCCTTCTGCTACGTCCCTTCGGCCCTCAATCCAGCGGA
CCTTCCTTCCCGCGGCCTGCTGCCGGCTCTGCGGCCTCTTCCGCGTCTTCGCCTTCGCCCTCAGACGAGT
CGGATCTCCCTTTGGGCCGCCTCCCCGCGTCGACTTTAAGACCAATGACTTACAAGGCAGCTGTAGATCT
TAGCCACTTTTTAAAAGAAAAGGGGGGACTGGAAGGGCTAATTCACTCCCAACGAAGACAAGATCTGCTT
TTTGCTTGTACTGGGTCTCTCTGGTTAGACCAGATCTGAGCCTGGGAGCTCTCTGGCTAACTAGGGAACC
CACTGCTTAAGCCTCAATAAAGCTTGCCTTGAGTGCTTCAAGTAGTGTGTGCCCGTCTGTTGTGTGACTC
TGGTAACTAGAGATCCCTCAGACCCTTTTAGTCAGTGTGGAAAATCTCTAGCAGGGCCCGTTTAAACCCG
CTGATCAGCCTCGACTGTGCCTTCTAGTTGCCAGCCATCTGTTGTTTGCCCCTCCCCCGTGCCTTCCTTG
ACCCTGGAAGGTGCCACTCCCACTGTCCTTTCCTAATAAAATGAGGAAATTGCATCGCATTGTCTGAGTA
GGTGTCATTCTATTCTGGGGGGTGGGGTGGGGCAGGACAGCAAGGGGGAGGATTGGGAAGACAATAGCAG
GCATGCTGGGGATGCGGTGGGCTCTATGGCTTCTGAGGCGGAAAGAACCAGCCATTAATGAAAAGAACCA
GCCATTAATGAATCGGCCAACGCGCGGGGAGAGGCGGTTTGCGTATTGGGCGCTCTTCCGCTTCCTCGCT
CACTGACTCGCTGCGCTCGGTCGTTCGGCTGCGGCGAGCGGTATCAGCTCACTCAAAGGCGGTAATACGG
TTATCCACAGAATCAGGGGATAACGCAGGAAAGAACATGTGAGCAAAAGGCCAGCAAAAGGCCAGGAACC
GTAAAAAGGCCGCGTTGCTGGCGTTTTTCCATAGGCTCCGCCCCCCTGACGAGCATCACAAAAATCGACG
CTCAAGTCAGAGGTGGCGAAACCCGACAGGACTATAAAGATACCAGGCGTTTCCCCCTGGAAGCTCCCTC
GTGCGCTCTCCTGTTCCGACCCTGCCGCTTACCGGATACCTGTCCGCCTTTCTCCCTTCGGGAAGCGTGG
CGCTTTCTCATAGCTCACGCTGTAGGTATCTCAGTTCGGTGTAGGTCGTTCGCTCCAAGCTGGGCTGTGT
GCACGAACCCCCCGTTCAGCCCGACCGCTGCGCCTTATCCGGTAACTATCGTCTTGAGTCCAACCCGGTA
AGACACGACTTATCGCCACTGGCAGCAGCCACTGGTAACAGGATTAGCAGAGCGAGGTATGTAGGCGGTG
CTACAGAGTTCTTGAAGTGGTGGCCTAACTACGGCTACACTAGAAGAACAGTATTTGGTATCTGCGCTCT
GCTGAAGCCAGTTACCTTCGGAAAAAGAGTTGGTAGCTCTTGATCCGGCAAACAAACCACCGCTGGTAGC
GGTGGTTTTTTTGTTTGCAAGCAGCAGATTACGCGCAGAAAAAAAGGATCTCAAGAAGATCCTTTGATCT
TTTCTACGGGGTCTGACGCTCAGTGGAACGAAAACTCACGTTAAGGGATTTTGGTCATGAGATTATCAAA
AAGGATCTTCACCTAGATCCTTTTAAATTAAAAATGAAGTTTTAAATCAATCTAAAGTATATATGAGTAA
ACTTGGTCTGACAGTTACCAATGCTTAATCAGTGAGGCACCTATCTCAGCGATCTGTCTATTTCGTTCAT
CCATAGTTGCCTGACTCCCCGTCGTGTAGATAACTACGATACGGGAGGGCTTACCATCTGGCCCCAGTGC
TGCAATGATACCGCGAGACCCACGCTCACCGGCTCCAGATTTATCAGCAATAAACCAGCCAGCCGGAAGG
GCCGAGCGCAGAAGTGGTCCTGCAACTTTATCCGCCTCCATCCAGTCTATTAATTGTTGCCGGGAAGCTA
GAGTAAGTAGTTCGCCAGTTAATAGTTTGCGCAACGTTGTTGCCATTGCTACAGGCATCGTGGTGTCACG
CTCGTCGTTTGGTATGGCTTCATTCAGCTCCGGTTCCCAACGATCAAGGCGAGTTACATGATCCCCCATG
TTGTGCAAAAAAGCGGTTAGCTCCTTCGGTCCTCCGATCGTTGTCAGAAGTAAGTTGGCCGCAGTGTTAT
CACTCATGGTTATGGCAGCACTGCATAATTCTCTTACTGTCATGCCATCCGTAAGATGCTTTTCTGTGAC
TGGTGAGTACTCAACCAAGTCATTCTGAGAATAGTGTATGCGGCGACCGAGTTGCTCTTGCCCGGCGTCA
ATACGGGATAATACCGCGCCACATAGCAGAACTTTAAAAGTGCTCATCATTGGAAAACGTTCTTCGGGGC
GAAAACTCTCAAGGATCTTACCGCTGTTGAGATCCAGTTCGATGTAACCCACTCGTGCACCCAACTGATC
TTCAGCATCTTTTACTTTCACCAGCGTTTCTGGGTGAGCAAAAACAGGAAGGCAAAATGCCGCAAAAAAG
GGAATAAGGGCGACACGGAAATGTTGAATACTCATACTCTTCCTTTTTCAATATTATTGAAGCATTTATC
AGGGTTATTGTCTCATGAGCGGATACATATTTGAATGTATTTAGAAAAATAAACAAATAGGGGTTCCGCG
CACATTTCCCCGAAAAGTGCCACCTGAC
